>Addgene plasmid #12685 | pET-21a(+) SurE D8A | depositor partial sequence | sequence record 7408 | Author sequence
ATCCGGATATAGTTCCTCCTTTCAGCAAAAAACCCCTCAAGACCCGTTTAGAGGCCCCAAGGGGTTATGC
TAGTTATTGCTCAGCGGTGGCAGCAGCCAACTCAGCTTCCTTTCGGGCTTTGTTAGCAGCCGGATCTCAG
TGGTGGTGGTGGTGGTGCTCGAGTGCGGCCGCAAGCTTGTCGACGGAGCTCGAATTCGGATCCCTTCAGA
CACTGTTCGTTCGTGAGAAAGGGATGTATCGGAGTGATGGAGACGTACCCTTCTCTAACCGCCTTGTAGT
CAACATCGTCTCTATCGTCGTCTTCGATGACCTCTCCCATCATCCAGTAGTACTTCTCCCCAAAGGGTGA
GACTCTCTCTTCGAAGTAATCGTTCCACCTTCTTCTGCTCTGCCTTGTGAATCTCCATCCCTTTATCTCA
CCAGCAGGCACGTTTATGTTCAGCATGGTGAAAGGATCGAGGAGTGAGAAGTCGAATTCTTTCAGAAAGT
CGATCAAAAAACGTGCCGCTCCTTCGAAATCGGGACTCTCGTAGTTAGCACTCGATATGGCAATCGAAGG
AATGTTCATCATGGCACCTTCCATCGCACCCGAGACCGTCCCAGAGTGGAGAATATCCATGCCCATGTTG
GGCCCCCTGTTCACACCACTCACGATGAGATCGACCCTTTTATCCATGACCACGTTGTAGGCGAGTTTCA
CACAGTCCGCGGGCGTTCCTGTAGTGGAGTACGCAACCACCCTCTCTGAGATGAAAACCTTCTTCATCCA
GAGCGGAACGTGTATGGTGATGCTGTGACCAGTTGCGCTCCTCTCTTTATCGGGAGCCACCACGAACACC
TCGTGTTCCTCGGAAAGAAGCTCTGCGAGGACGATGATCCCCTTAGACTGTATCCCGTCGTCGTTGGTTA
CCAGAATTCTCATCATATGTATATCTCCTTCTTAAAGTTAAACAAAATTATTTCTAGAGGGGAATTGTTA
TCCGCTCACAATTCCCCTATAGTGAGTCGTATTAATTTCGCGGGATCGAGATCTCGATCCTCTACGCCGG
ACGCATCGTGGCCGGCATCACCGGCGCCACAGGTGCGGTTGCTGGCGCCTATATCGCCGACATCACCGAT
GGGGAAGATCGGGCTCGCCACTTCGGGCTCATGAGCGCTTGTTTCGGCGTGGGTATGGTGGCAGGCCCCG
TGGCCGGGGGACTGTTGGGCGCCATCTCCTTGCATGCACCATTCCTTGCGGCGGCGGTGCTCAACGGCCT
CAACCTACTACTGGGCTGCTTCCTAATGCAGGAGTCGCATAAGGGAGAGCGTCGAGATCCCGGACACCAT
CGAATGGCGCAAAACCTTTCGCGGTATGGCATGATAGCGCCCGGAAGAGAGTCAATTCAGGGTGGTGAAT
GTGAAACCAGTAACGTTATACGATGTCGCAGAGTATGCCGGTGTCTCTTATCAGACCGTTTCCCGCGTGG
TGAACCAGGCCAGCCACGTTTCTGCGAAAACGCGGGAAAAAGTGGAAGCGGCGATGGCGGAGCTGAATTA
CATTCCCAACCGCGTGGCACAACAACTGGCGGGCAAACAGTCGTTGCTGATTGGCGTTGCCACCTCCAGT
CTGGCCCTGCACGCGCCGTCGCAAATTGTCGCGGCGATTAAATCTCGCGCCGATCAACTGGGTGCCAGCG
TGGTGGTGTCGATGGTAGAACGAAGCGGCGTCGAAGCCTGTAAAGCGGCGGTGCACAATCTTCTCGCGCA
ACGCGTCAGTGGGCTGATCATTAACTATCCGCTGGATGACCAGGATGCCATTGCTGTGGAAGCTGCCTGC
ACTAATGTTCCGGCGTTATTTCTTGATGTCTCTGACCAGACACCCATCAACAGTATTATTTTCTCCCATG
AAGACGGTACGCGACTGGGCGTGGAGCATCTGGTCGCATTGGGTCACCAGCAAATCGCGCTGTTAGCGGG
CCCATTAAGTTCTGTCTCGGCGCGTCTGCGTCTGGCTGGCTGGCATAAATATCTCACTCGCAATCAAATT
CAGCCGATAGCGGAACGGGAAGGCGACTGGAGTGCCATGTCCGGTTTTCAACAAACCATGCAAATGCTGA
ATGAGGGCATCGTTCCCACTGCGATGCTGGTTGCCAACGATCAGATGGCGCTGGGCGCAATGCGCGCCAT
TACCGAGTCCGGGCTGCGCGTTGGTGCGGATATCTCGGTAGTGGGATACGACGATACCGAAGACAGCTCA
TGTTATATCCCGCCGTTAACCACCATCAAACAGGATTTTCGCCTGCTGGGGCAAACCAGCGTGGACCGCT
TGCTGCAACTCTCTCAGGGCCAGGCGGTGAAGGGCAATCAGCTGTTGCCCGTCTCACTGGTGAAAAGAAA
AACCACCCTGGCGCCCAATACGCAAACCGCCTCTCCCCGCGCGTTGGCCGATTCATTAATGCAGCTGGCA
CGACAGGTTTCCCGACTGGAAAGCGGGCAGTGAGCGCAACGCAATTAATGTAAGTTAGCTCACTCATTAG
GCACCGGGATCTCGACCGATGCCCTTGAGAGCCTTCAACCCAGTCAGCTCCTTCCGGTGGGCGCGGGGCA
TGACTATCGTCGCCGCACTTATGACTGTCTTCTTTATCATGCAACTCGTAGGACAGGTGCCGGCAGCGCT
CTGGGTCATTTTCGGCGAGGACCGCTTTCGCTGGAGCGCGACGATGATCGGCCTGTCGCTTGCGGTATTC
GGAATCTTGCACGCCCTCGCTCAAGCCTTCGTCACTGGTCCCGCCACCAAACGTTTCGGCGAGAAGCAGG
CCATTATCGCCGGCATGGCGGCCCCACGGGTGCGCATGATCGTGCTCCTGTCGTTGAGGACCCGGCTAGG
CTGGCGGGGTTGCCTTACTGGTTAGCAGAATGAATCACCGATACGCGAGCGAACGTGAAGCGACTGCTGC
TGCAAAACGTCTGCGACCTGAGCAACAACATGAATGGTCTTCGGTTTCCGTGTTTCGTAAAGTCTGGAAA
CGCGGAAGTCAGCGCCCTGCACCATTATGTTCCGGATCTGCATCGCAGGATGCTGCTGGCTACCCTGTGG
AACACCTACATCTGTATTAACGAAGCGCTGGCATTGACCCTGAGTGATTTTTCTCTGGTCCCGCCGCATC
CATACCGCCAGTTGTTTACCCTCACAACGTTCCAGTAACCGGGCATGTTCATCATCAGTAACCCGTATCG
TGAGCATCCTCTCTCGTTTCATCGGTATCATTACCCCCATGAACAGAAATCCCCCTTACACGGAGGCATC
AGTGACCAAACAGGAAAAAACCGCCCTTAACATGGCCCGCTTTATCAGAAGCCAGACATTAACGCTTCTG
GAGAAACTCAACGAGCTGGACGCGGATGAACAGGCAGACATCTGTGAATCGCTTCACGACCACGCTGATG
AGCTTTACCGCAGCTGCCTCGCGCGTTTCGGTGATGACGGTGAAAACCTCTGACACATGCAGCTCCCGGA
GACGGTCACAGCTTGTCTGTAAGCGGATGCCGGGAGCAGACAAGCCCGTCAGGGCGCGTCAGCGGGTGTT
GGCGGGTGTCGGGGCGCAGCCATGACCCAGTCACGTAGCGATAGCGGAGTGTATACTGGCTTAACTATGC
GGCATCAGAGCAGATTGTACTGAGAGTGCACCATATATGCGGTGTGAAATACCGCACAGATGCGTAAGGA
GAAAATACCGCATCAGGCGCTCTTCCGCTTCCTCGCTCACTGACTCGCTGCGCTCGGTCGTTCGGCTGCG
GCGAGCGGTATCAGCTCACTCAAAGGCGGTAATACGGTTATCCACAGAATCAGGGGATAACGCAGGAAAG
AACATGTGAGCAAAAGGCCAGCAAAAGGCCAGGAACCGTAAAAAGGCCGCGTTGCTGGCGTTTTTCCATA
GGCTCCGCCCCCCTGACGAGCATCACAAAAATCGACGCTCAAGTCAGAGGTGGCGAAACCCGACAGGACT
ATAAAGATACCAGGCGTTTCCCCCTGGAAGCTCCCTCGTGCGCTCTCCTGTTCCGACCCTGCCGCTTACC
GGATACCTGTCCGCCTTTCTCCCTTCGGGAAGCGTGGCGCTTTCTCATAGCTCACGCTGTAGGTATCTCA
GTTCGGTGTAGGTCGTTCGCTCCAAGCTGGGCTGTGTGCACGAACCCCCCGTTCAGCCCGACCGCTGCGC
CTTATCCGGTAACTATCGTCTTGAGTCCAACCCGGTAAGACACGACTTATCGCCACTGGCAGCAGCCACT
GGTAACAGGATTAGCAGAGCGAGGTATGTAGGCGGTGCTACAGAGTTCTTGAAGTGGTGGCCTAACTACG
GCTACACTAGAAGGACAGTATTTGGTATCTGCGCTCTGCTGAAGCCAGTTACCTTCGGAAAAAGAGTTGG
TAGCTCTTGATCCGGCAAACAAACCACCGCTGGTAGCGGTGGTTTTTTTGTTTGCAAGCAGCAGATTACG
CGCAGAAAAAAAGGATCTCAAGAAGATCCTTTGATCTTTTCTACGGGGTCTGACGCTCAGTGGAACGAAA
ACTCACGTTAAGGGATTTTGGTCATGAGATTATCAAAAAGGATCTTCACCTAGATCCTTTTAAATTAAAA
ATGAAGTTTTAAATCAATCTAAAGTATATATGAGTAAACTTGGTCTGACAGTTACCAATGCTTAATCAGT
GAGGCACCTATCTCAGCGATCTGTCTATTTCGTTCATCCATAGTTGCCTGACTCCCCGTCGTGTAGATAA
CTACGATACGGGAGGGCTTACCATCTGGCCCCAGTGCTGCAATGATACCGCGAGACCCACGCTCACCGGC
TCCAGATTTATCAGCAATAAACCAGCCAGCCGGAAGGGCCGAGCGCAGAAGTGGTCCTGCAACTTTATCC
GCCTCCATCCAGTCTATTAATTGTTGCCGGGAAGCTAGAGTAAGTAGTTCGCCAGTTAATAGTTTGCGCA
ACGTTGTTGCCATTGCTGCAGGCATCGTGGTGTCACGCTCGTCGTTTGGTATGGCTTCATTCAGCTCCGG
TTCCCAACGATCAAGGCGAGTTACATGATCCCCCATGTTGTGCAAAAAAGCGGTTAGCTCCTTCGGTCCT
CCGATCGTTGTCAGAAGTAAGTTGGCCGCAGTGTTATCACTCATGGTTATGGCAGCACTGCATAATTCTC
TTACTGTCATGCCATCCGTAAGATGCTTTTCTGTGACTGGTGAGTACTCAACCAAGTCATTCTGAGAATA
GTGTATGCGGCGACCGAGTTGCTCTTGCCCGGCGTCAATACGGGATAATACCGCGCCACATAGCAGAACT
TTAAAAGTGCTCATCATTGGAAAACGTTCTTCGGGGCGAAAACTCTCAAGGATCTTACCGCTGTTGAGAT
CCAGTTCGATGTAACCCACTCGTGCACCCAACTGATCTTCAGCATCTTTTACTTTCACCAGCGTTTCTGG
GTGAGCAAAAACAGGAAGGCAAAATGCCGCAAAAAAGGGAATAAGGGCGACACGGAAATGTTGAATACTC
ATACTCTTCCTTTTTCAATATTATTGAAGCATTTATCAGGGTTATTGTCTCATGAGCGGATACATATTTG
AATGTATTTAGAAAAATAAACAAATAGGGGTTCCGCGCACATTTCCCCGAAAAGTGCCACCTGAAATTGT
AAACGTTAATATTTTGTTAAAATTCGCGTTAAATTTTTGTTAAATCAGCTCATTTTTTAACCAATAGGCC
GAAATCGGCAAAATCCCTTATAAATCAAAAGAATAGACCGAGATAGGGT
[37 nt withheld, positions 5790-5826]
AAAGAACGTGGACTCCAACGTCAAAGG
[49 nt withheld, positions 5854-5902]
T
[91 nt withheld, positions 5904-5994]
G
[124 nt withheld, positions 5996-6119]
CCCATTCGCCA
