[The description below was written by a language model from this plasmid's Addgene catalogue record.]
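Description:
pET-21a(+) SurE D8A is a bacterial expression plasmid built on the 5443 bp pET-21a(+) backbone and carrying a 741 bp insert encoding SurE (locus name TM1662) with a point mutation that changes aspartate 8 to alanine. The plasmid is selected with ampicillin, is recorded as low copy, and is propagated in a standard cloning strain (DH5alpha). No feature table accompanies the record, so individual backbone elements are not itemised. However, pET-21a(+) is a well-known T7 system vector in which the insert sits downstream of a T7 promoter under lac operator control, with a plasmid-borne lacI gene, a pBR322-type origin and an f1 origin. The listing of T7 sequencing primers on both sides of the insert is consistent with this layout. Expression from such vectors generally requires a host that supplies T7 RNA polymerase, which a cloning strain like DH5alpha does not.

The SurE coding sequence was inserted by restriction cloning between NdeI at the 5′ end and BamHI at the 3′ end, with both sites retained. Use of NdeI typically places the gene's start codon directly at the vector's translation initiation position, avoiding the N-terminal T7 tag. The record lists a C-terminal His tag contributed by the backbone, which would allow purification by metal affinity chromatography.

The associated publication concerns the crystal structure and functional analysis of SurE, identifying it as a member of a novel phosphatase family. The D8A substitution is therefore most plausibly a site-directed mutant made to test the contribution of that residue to activity, although the record does not state the residue's role or the mutant's phenotype. The source organism is also not stated.
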