Addgene plasmid #12685: pET-21a(+) SurE D8A
Depositing lab: SeWon Suh. Depositing organization: Seoul National University. Publication: Crystal structure and functional analysis of the SurE protein identify a novel phosphatase family. Lee JY, Kwak JE, Moon J, Eom SH, Liong EC, Pedelacq JD, Berendzen J, Suh SW. Nat Struct Biol. 2001 Sep . 8(9):789-94. 10.1038/nsb0901-789 PubMed 11524683.
Backbone
  Vector backbone: pET-21a(+)
  Backbone size w/o insert (bp): 5443
  Vector type: Bacterial Expression
Growth in bacteria
  Bacterial resistance: Ampicillin, 100 μg/mL
  Growth temperature: 37°C
  Growth strain: DH5alpha
  Copy number: Low Copy
Gene/Insert
  Gene/Insert name: SurE (alt name: TM1662)
  Insert size (bp): 741
  Mutation: changed Aspartate 8 to Alanine
  Entrez Gene: TM1662
  Tag / fusion protein: His (C terminal on backbone)
  Cloning method: Restriction Enzyme; 5′ cloning site NdeI (not destroyed); 3′ cloning site BamHI (not destroyed)
  Sequencing primers: 5′ T7; 3′ T7
Terms and licenses: Academic/Nonprofit Terms; Industry Terms: Not Available to Industry
How to cite: pET-21a(+) SurE D8A was a gift from SeWon Suh (Addgene plasmid # 12685 ; http://n2t.net/addgene:12685 ; RRID:Addgene_12685)
